>Addgene plasmid #174523 | pRS426-CeLACE-1 | addgene full sequence | sequence record 377457 | Addgene NGS Result
TCGCGCGTTTCGGTGATGACGGTGAAAACCTCTGACACATGCAGCTCCCGGAGACGGTCACAGCTTGTCT
GTAAGCGGATGCCGGGAGCAGACAAGCCCGTCAGGGCGCGTCAGCGGGTGTTGGCGGGTGTCGGGGCTGG
CTTAACTATGCGGCATCAGAGCAGATTGTACTGAGAGTGCACCATACCACCTTTTCAATTCATCATTTTT
TTTTTATTCTTTTTTTTGATTTCGGTTTCCTTGAAATTTTTTTGATTCGGTAATCTCCGAACAGAAGGAA
GAACGAAGGAAGGAGCACAGACTTAGATTGGTATATATACGCATATGTAGTGTTGAAGAAACATGAAATT
GCCCAGTATTCTTAACCCAACTGCACAGAACAAAAACCTGCAGGAAACGAAGATAAATCATGTCGAAAGC
TACATATAAGGAACGTGCTGCTACTCATCCTAGTCCTGTTGCTGCCAAGCTATTTAATATCATGCACGAA
AAGCAAACAAACTTGTGTGCTTCATTGGATGTTCGTACCACCAAGGAATTACTGGAGTTAGTTGAAGCAT
TAGGTCCCAAAATTTGTTTACTAAAAACACATGTGGATATCTTGACTGATTTTTCCATGGAGGGCACAGT
TAAGCCGCTAAAGGCATTATCCGCCAAGTACAATTTTTTACTCTTCGAAGACAGAAAATTTGCTGACATT
GGTAATACAGTCAAATTGCAGTACTCTGCGGGTGTATACAGAATAGCAGAATGGGCAGACATTACGAATG
CACACGGTGTGGTGGGCCCAGGTATTGTTAGCGGTTTGAAGCAGGCGGCAGAAGAAGTAACAAAGGAACC
TAGAGGCCTTTTGATGTTAGCAGAATTGTCATGCAAGGGCTCCCTATCTACTGGAGAATATACTAAGGGT
ACTGTTGACATTGCGAAGAGCGACAAAGATTTTGTTATCGGCTTTATTGCTCAAAGAGACATGGGTGGAA
GAGATGAAGGTTACGATTGGTTGATTATGACACCCGGTGTGGGTTTAGATGACAAGGGAGACGCATTGGG
TCAACAGTATAGAACCGTGGATGATGTGGTCTCTACAGGATCTGACATTATTATTGTTGGAAGAGGACTA
TTTGCAAAGGGAAGGGATGCTAAGGTAGAGGGTGAACGTTACAGAAAAGCAGGCTGGGAAGCATATTTGA
GAAGATGCGGCCAGCAAAACTAAAAAACTGTATTATAAGTAAATGCATGTATACTAAACTCACAAATTAG
AGCTTCAATTTAATTATATCAGTTATTACCCTATGCGGTGTGAAATACCGCACAGATGCGTAAGGAGAAA
ATACCGCATCAGGAAATTGTAAGCGTTAATATTTTGTTAAAATTCGCGTTAAATTTTTGTTAAATCAGCT
CATTTTTTAACCAATAGGCCGAAATCGGCAAAATCCCTTATAAATCAAAAGAATAGACCGAGATAGGGT
[37 nt withheld, positions 1470-1506]
AAAGAACGTGGACTCCAACGTCAAAGG
[49 nt withheld, positions 1534-1582]
T
[91 nt withheld, positions 1584-1674]
G
[124 nt withheld, positions 1676-1799]
CCATTCGCCATTCAGGCTGCGCAACTGTTGGGAAGGGCGATCGGTGCGGGCCTCTTCGCTATTACGCCAG
CTGGCGAAAGGGGGATGTGCTGCAAGGCGATTAAGTTGGGTAACGCCAGGGTTTTCCCAGTCACGACGTT
GTAAAACGACGGCCAGTGAGCGCGCGTAATACGACTCACTATAGGGCGAATTGGGTACCGGCCGCAAATT
AAAGCCTTCGAGCGTCCCAAAACCTTCTCAAGCAAGGTTTTCAGTATAATGTTACATGCGTACACGCGTC
TGTACAGAAAAAAAAGAAAAATTTGAAATATAAATAACGTTCTTAATACTAACATAACTATAAAAAAATA
AATAGGGACCTAGACTTCAGGTTGTCTAACTCCTTCCTTTTCGGTTAGAGCGGATGTGGGGGGAGGGCGT
GAATGTAAGCGTGACATAACTAATTACATGACTCGAGATGATGATGATGATGATGAATAGAATCTTCAGT
AGCATTATAAGGTCTTCGCTGTCTCCTATATTTTTCTGTTTGCATCTCATACAATCTGGATACTGTCCTA
CTGTAGGCGAATGCTTCTTCATCTCCACTGAACACATTTGCGCTCATTCCTTCATGATCAGATTTGATAC
CCAGATCATCCATGAGCATTCGTTTTGAGTCACTTAGAGCGTCGTGAGAAGTATTGTGTCCTTCAAATTG
AAAGAGCTCATCTAAAGGAGCAGCTGCTCCAATTACAACACGGACCTTCTGATCATAAAATGTGTCAATC
ATTGTGATGAATCGTCTCATAGCATTCCACATATCTTGGTTCATAATTGGAATATTTCTTACAATAACTG
TATGAAATACTCGTGCATAAACAAGATAATCAACTGCTCCCTTCGCTGTCATGCAGAGCTCTTTGAAATC
CACATCAGCAACTCCACCACAACATTTCTCGACGATCACTCGACGTCCCAAGATTTCGAGAGTTTTCGAA
CGTACAGTATCATTCTCATTAGCTGCAGATTGTTTGAAAACTATGTCACATTGTGTATTAGAATCTTCTG
AACTGAAATAAACATGATTTCCGTCTCCAGCTGCACTGCGACGGTAATCCATTCCAGAATCCAAAGCAAG
AGATGCACATTTATCTTCTAAAATAGTGATGAAAGGCATGAACTGATGTCGCTGAAGACCATTTTTGTAA
AGTTCTGAAGGTGCTCGATTTGAAGTTGCAACCATTACAAGACCACGATCAAATAACATTGAGAAGAATC
GTTTTAGAATCATTGCGTCGGCAATATCTGTGACCTGAAACTCATCAAAACACAATAAATTCGTCGTTTC
CATAATTTCATCGACAATAACTGGTACAGGATCAAATTTTCCACGAGCTTTATTACTCTGCATTTTGAGT
TCGTGCATTCTTTTATGTACATTTTGCATAAAATCATTAAAATGAACCCGTCGTTTTTTATCTATCGGAC
AATTTTCAAAAAATAAATCCATGAGCATTGTTTTCCCGCATCCAACTGAACCATACAAGTAAATTCCACG
TGGTGATATAATTTTTGGAGTATCTACTTTAGAATTTTGAAACATTTTCCAGAATCTTGAACTTGATTTT
TCTGATATATTAGACTTGTTCGTTGGTTGATATGATTCGATTTCTTTCCGCAATCGTTCGAAATCAACAA
TCATTTTTCTCTGATAATCGTCTTCTTTAAGTGTCCCTTCGTTTACTTTTTTCGAGTACGCATCGCTTAA
TGTGACTAAAAACCGTTGAACTTGCAGATATTGTAATTTTGAGCGAATTGGGGAGAGCATCGCGGATCCA
CTAGTTCTAGAGTATGGATGGGGGTAATAGAATTGTATCTATGTATCTGACGACCCTGTATTACACGAAG
GAAATAGTAGATGAAAAGACAAGAGAGCAAGAAAAAGGAAAAACTTCCTTTCTAACAGACGCTTTACTTA
ACCTTATATATATCTTATTTTTTTCATCGAGCGTGTTCAATTGGACAAGGTGCCACCTTTTCGACACTTC
GGTTATTATGTTACACAGTTTTCATGAGGATGGCGCCTTGACTAACTTAATTAGTCATTTGCCAACCACC
ACAGTTCCCCAATATCGACAGCTTCACGTGCCATTTGCCATTTTGCGATCATGTGACCTCAAGAGAAAAA
GCAAAAAATAATGAGAGCTAAGGGATTCGAACCCTTGCATCCGGAGCTCCAGCTTTTGTTCCCTTTAGTG
AGGGTTAATTGCGCGCTTGGCGTAATCATGGTCATAGCTGTTTCCTGTGTGAAATTGTTATCCGCTCACA
ATTCCACACAACATACGAGCCGGAAGCATAAAGTGTAAAGCCTGGGGTGCCTAATGAGTGAGCTAACTCA
CATTAATTGCGTTGCGCTCACTGCCCGCTTTCCAGTCGGGAAACCTGTCGTGCCAGCTGCATTAATGAAT
CGGCCAACGCGCGGGGAGAGGCGGTTTGCGTATTGGGCGCTCTTCCGCTTCCTCGCTCACTGACTCGCTG
CGCTCGGTCGTTCGGCTGCGGCGAGCGGTATCAGCTCACTCAAAGGCGGTAATACGGTTATCCACAGAAT
CAGGGGATAACGCAGGAAAGAACATGTGAGCAAAAGGCCAGCAAAAGGCCAGGAACCGTAAAAAGGCCGC
GTTGCTGGCGTTTTTCCATAGGCTCCGCCCCCCTGACGAGCATCACAAAAATCGACGCTCAAGTCAGAGG
TGGCGAAACCCGACAGGACTATAAAGATACCAGGCGTTTCCCCCTGGAAGCTCCCTCGTGCGCTCTCCTG
TTCCGACCCTGCCGCTTACCGGATACCTGTCCGCCTTTCTCCCTTCGGGAAGCGTGGCGCTTTCTCATAG
CTCACGCTGTAGGTATCTCAGTTCGGTGTAGGTCGTTCGCTCCAAGCTGGGCTGTGTGCACGAACCCCCC
GTTCAGCCCGACCGCTGCGCCTTATCCGGTAACTATCGTCTTGAGTCCAACCCGGTAAGACACGACTTAT
CGCCACTGGCAGCAGCCACTGGTAACAGGATTAGCAGAGCGAGGTATGTAGGCGGTGCTACAGAGTTCTT
GAAGTGGTGGCCTAACTACGGCTACACTAGAAGAACAGTATTTGGTATCTGCGCTCTGCTGAAGCCAGTT
ACCTTCGGAAAAAGAGTTGGTAGCTCTTGATCCGGCAAACAAACCACCGCTGGTAGCGGTGGTTTTTTTG
TTTGCAAGCAGCAGATTACGCGCAGAAAAAAAGGATCTCAAGAAGATCCTTTGATCTTTTCTACGGGGTC
TGACGCTCAGTGGAACGAAAACTCACGTTAAGGGATTTTGGTCATGAGATTATCAAAAAGGATCTTCACC
TAGATCCTTTTAAATTAAAAATGAAGTTTTAAATCAATCTAAAGTATATATGAGTAAACTTGGTCTGACA
GTTACCAATGCTTAATCAGTGAGGCACCTATCTCAGCGATCTGTCTATTTCGTTCATCCATAGTTGCCTG
ACTCCCCGTCGTGTAGATAACTACGATACGGGAGGGCTTACCATCTGGCCCCAGTGCTGCAATGATACCG
CGAGACCCACGCTCACCGGCTCCAGATTTATCAGCAATAAACCAGCCAGCCGGAAGGGCCGAGCGCAGAA
GTGGTCCTGCAACTTTATCCGCCTCCATCCAGTCTATTAATTGTTGCCGGGAAGCTAGAGTAAGTAGTTC
GCCAGTTAATAGTTTGCGCAACGTTGTTGCCATTGCTACAGGCATCGTGGTGTCACGCTCGTCGTTTGGT
ATGGCTTCATTCAGCTCCGGTTCCCAACGATCAAGGCGAGTTACATGATCCCCCATGTTGTGCAAAAAAG
CGGTTAGCTCCTTCGGTCCTCCGATCGTTGTCAGAAGTAAGTTGGCCGCAGTGTTATCACTCATGGTTAT
GGCAGCACTGCATAATTCTCTTACTGTCATGCCATCCGTAAGATGCTTTTCTGTGACTGGTGAGTACTCA
ACCAAGTCATTCTGAGAATAGTGTATGCGGCGACCGAGTTGCTCTTGCCCGGCGTCAATACGGGATAATA
CCGCGCCACATAGCAGAACTTTAAAAGTGCTCATCATTGGAAAACGTTCTTCGGGGCGAAAACTCTCAAG
GATCTTACCGCTGTTGAGATCCAGTTCGATGTAACCCACTCGTGCACCCAACTGATCTTCAGCATCTTTT
ACTTTCACCAGCGTTTCTGGGTGAGCAAAAACAGGAAGGCAAAATGCCGCAAAAAAGGGAATAAGGGCGA
CACGGAAATGTTGAATACTCATACTCTTCCTTTTTCAATATTATTGAAGCATTTATCAGGGTTATTGTCT
CATGAGCGGATACATATTTGAATGTATTTAGAAAAATAAACAAATAGGGGTTCCGCGCACATTTCCCCGA
AAAGTGCCACCTGAACGAAGCATCTGTGCTTCATTTTGTAGAACAAAAATGCAACGCGAGAGCGCTAATT
TTTCAAACAAAGAATCTGAGCTGCATTTTTACAGAACAGAAATGCAACGCGAAAGCGCTATTTTACCAAC
GAAGAATCTGTGCTTCATTTTTGTAAAACAAAAATGCAACGCGAGAGCGCTAATTTTTCAAACAAAGAAT
CTGAGCTGCATTTTTACAGAACGGAAATGCAACGCGAGAGCGCTATTTTACCAACAAAGAATCTATACTT
CTTTTTTGTTCTACAAAAATGCATCCCGAGAGCGCTATTTTTCTAACAAAGCATCTTAGATTACTTTTTT
TCTCCTTTGTGCGCTCTATAATGCAGTCTCTTGATAACTTTTTGCACTGTAGGTCCGTTAAGGTTAGAAG
AAGGCTACTTTGGTGTCTATTTTCTCTTCCATAAAAAAAGCCTGACTCCACTTCCCGCGTTTACTGATTA
CTAGCGAAGCTGCGGGTGCATTTTTTCAAGATAAAGGCATCCCCGATTATATTCTATACCGATGTGGATT
GCGCATACTTTGTGAACAGAAAGTGATAGCGTTGATGATTCTTCATTGGTCAGAAAATTATGAACGGTTT
CTTCTATTTTGTCTCTATATACTACGTATAGGAAATGTTTACATTTTCGTATTGTTTTCGATTCACTCTA
TGAATAGTTCTTACTACAATTTTTTTGTCTAAAGAGTAATACTAGAGATAAACATAAAAAATGTAGAGGT
CGAGTTTAGATGCAAGTTCAAGGAGCGAAAGGTGGATGGGTAGGTTATATAGGGATATAGCACAGAGATA
TATAGCAAAGAGATACTTTTGAGCAATGTTTGTGGAAGCGGTATTCGCAATATTTTAGTAGCTCGTTACA
GTCCGGTGCGTTTTTGGTTTTTTGAAAGTGCGTCTTCAGAGCGCTTTTGGTTTTCAAAAGCGCTCTGAAG
TTCCTATACTTTCTAGAGAATAGGAACTTCGGAATAGGAACTTCAAAGCGTTTCCGAAAACGAGCGCTTC
CGAAAATGCAACGCGAGCTGCGCACATACAGCTCACTGTTCACGTCGCACCTATATCTGCGTGTTGCCTG
TATATATATATACATGAGAAGAACGGCATAGTGCGTGTTTATGCTTAAATGCGTACTTATATGCGTCTAT
TTATGTAGGATGAAAGGTAGTCTAGTACCTCCTGTGATATTATCCCATTCCATGCGGGGTATCGTATGCT
TCCTTCAGCACTACCCTTTAGCTGTTCTATATGCTGCCACTCCTCAATTGGATTAGTCTCATCCTTCAAT
GCTATCATTTCCTTTGATATTGGATCATACTAAGAAACCATTATTATCATGACATTAACCTATAAAAATA
GGCGTATCACGAGGCCCTTTCGTC
Features (pLannotate 1.2.2; 21 found; start..end, strand, type, name):
    137..186     +  misc_feature   bom (fragment): basis of mobility region from pBR322
    194..409     +  promoter       URA3 promoter: S. cerevisiae URA3
    410..1213    +  CDS            URA3: orotidine-5'-phosphate decarboxylase, required for uracil biosynthesis; S. cerevisiae URA3; yeast auxotrophic marker, counterselectable with 5-fluoroorotic acid (5-FOA)
   1292..1343    +  misc_feature   bom (fragment): basis of mobility region from pBR322
   1371..1799    -  rep_origin     f1 ori (sequence partly withheld): f1 bacteriophage origin of replication; arrow indicates direction of (+) strand synthesis
   1803..1958    -  CDS            lacZα (fragment): LacZα fragment of β-galactosidase; lacZ fragment
   1966..1984    +  promoter       T7 promoter: promoter for bacteriophage T7 RNA polymerase
   2003..2250    -  terminator     CYC1 terminator: S. cerevisiae CYC1; transcription terminator for CYC1
   2257..2274    -  CDS            capTEV™ (fragment): composite tag for in vivo biotinylation, TEV protease cleavage, and 6xHis tagging
   3613..3631    -  misc_feature   MCS (fragment): pBluescript multiple cloning site
   3631..3980    -  promoter       MET17 promoter: S. cerevisiae MET17; expression is repressed by methionine; MET15; MET25
   4031..4049    -  promoter       T3 promoter: promoter for bacteriophage T3 RNA polymerase
   4094..4110    -  protein_bind   lac operator: The lac repressor binds to the lac operator to inhibit transcription in E. coli. This inhibition can be relieved by adding lactose or isopropyl-β-D-thiogalactopyranoside (IPTG). lac repressor encoded by lacI
   4118..4148    -  promoter       lac promoter: promoter for the E. coli lac operon
   4163..4184    -  protein_bind   CAP binding site: CAP binding activates transcription in the presence of cAMP. E. coli catabolite activator protein
   4197..4289    -  CDS            lacI (fragment): lac repressor; lacI; The lac repressor binds to the lac operator to inhibit transcription in E. coli. This inhibition can be relieved by adding lactose or isopropyl-β-D-thiogalactopyranoside (IPTG).
   4472..5060    -  rep_origin     ori: high-copy-number ColE1/pMB1/pBR322/pUC origin of replication
   5231..6091    -  CDS            AmpR: β-lactamase; bla; confers resistance to ampicillin, carbenicillin, and related antibiotics
   6092..6196    -  promoter       AmpR promoter: bla
   6223..7565    -  rep_origin     2μ ori: yeast 2μ plasmid origin of replication
   7633..35      +  CDS            rop (fragment) (across the origin): Rop protein, which maintains plasmids at low copy number; rop
