[The description below was written by a language model from this plasmid's Addgene catalogue record and pLannotate feature annotations shown in this document.]
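Description:
pRS426-CeLACE-1 is a yeast episomal expression plasmid built on the pRS426 shuttle backbone (entered in the catalogue as "pRS46") for producing the Caenorhabditis elegans LACE-1 protein in Saccharomyces cerevisiae. In yeast it replicates through the 2μ origin, which supports multicopy maintenance, and is selected by URA3 complementation of uracil auxotrophy; URA3 also allows counterselection with 5-fluoroorotic acid. In E. coli it is propagated at high copy from a ColE1/pUC-type origin under ampicillin selection (AmpR). The pBluescript-derived portion of the backbone contributes an f1 origin, T7 and T3 promoters, and lacZα/lac promoter remnants flanking the cloning region.

The expression cassette lies on the reverse strand and consists of the MET25 (MET17) promoter, which is repressed by methionine and so allows expression to be adjusted through medium composition, followed by the lace-1 coding sequence (also known as C30F12.2 or AFG1L, about 1.3 kb) cloned between BamHI and XhoI. It ends with a C-terminal 6xHis tag and the CYC1 transcription terminator. The insert itself is not annotated in the feature table, but it fits the unannotated gap between the promoter and the short His-tag match, which the software labelled as a capTEV fragment.

LACE-1 is the nematode homologue of the yeast mitochondrial AAA ATPase Afg1. The associated study concerns Afg1's role in mitochondrial matrix proteostasis, so the plasmid is presumably suited to cross-species expression or complementation work in yeast, with the His tag available for detection or purification. The catalogue sizes are inconsistent with the sequenced record: the listed total is 10,376 bp, whereas the full sequence is 7,633 nt.
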