Addgene plasmid #174523: pRS426-CeLACE-1
Purpose: Express C.elegans LACE-1 in yeast cells
Depositing lab: Oleh Khalimonchuk. Depositing organization: University of Nebraska at Lincoln. Publication: The AAA ATPase Afg1 preserves mitochondrial fidelity and cellular health by maintaining mitochondrial matrix proteostasis. Germany EM, Zahayko N, Huebsch ML, Fox JL, Prahlad V, Khalimonchuk O. J Cell Sci. 2018 Nov 21;131(22). pii: jcs.219956. doi: 10.1242/jcs.219956. PubMed 30301782.
Backbone
  Vector backbone: pRS46
  Backbone size w/o insert (bp): 6338
  Total vector size (bp): 10376
  Vector type: Yeast Expression
  Selectable markers: URA3
Growth in bacteria
  Bacterial resistance: Ampicillin, 100 μg/mL
  Growth temperature: 37°C
  Growth strain: DH5alpha
  Copy number: High Copy
Gene/Insert
  Gene/Insert name: lace-1 (alt names: C30F12.2; AFG1L)
  Species: C. elegans (nematode)
  Insert size (bp): 1338
  Entrez Gene: C30F12.2 (a.k.a. CELE_C30F12.2)
  Promoter: MET25
  Tag / fusion protein: 6xHis (C terminal on insert)
  Cloning method: Restriction Enzyme; 5′ cloning site BamHI (not destroyed); 3′ cloning site XhoI (not destroyed)
  Sequencing primers: 5′ M13 (universal) forward; 3′ M13 (universal) reverse
Terms and licenses: Academic/Nonprofit Terms; Industry Terms: Not Available to Industry
How to cite: pRS426-CeLACE-1 was a gift from Oleh Khalimonchuk (Addgene plasmid # 174523 ; http://n2t.net/addgene:174523 ; RRID:Addgene_174523)
