>Addgene plasmid #174523 | pRS426-CeLACE-1 | depositor partial sequence | sequence record 338597 | Coding sequence of C.elegans Lace-1/C30F12.2
ATGCTCTCCCCAATTCGCTCAAAATTACAATATCTGCAAGTTCAACGGTTTTTAGTCACATTAAGCGATG
CGTACTCGAAAAAAGTAAACGAAGGGACACTTAAAGAAGACGATTATCAGAGAAAAATGATTGTTGATTT
CGAACGATTGCGGAAAGAAATCGAATCATATCAACCAACGAACAAGTCTAATATATCAGAAAAATCAAGT
TCAAGATTCTGGAAAATGTTTCAAAATTCTAAAGTAGATACTCCAAAAATTATATCACCACGTGGAATTT
ACTTGTATGGTTCAGTTGGATGCGGGAAAACAATGCTCATGGATTTATTTTTTGAAAATTGTCCGATAGA
TAAAAAACGACGGGTTCATTTTAATGATTTTATGCAAAATGTACATAAAAGAATGCACGAACTCAAAATG
CAGAGTAATAAAGCTCGTGGAAAATTTGATCCTGTACCAGTTATTGTCGATGAAATTATGGAAACGACGA
ATTTATTGTGTTTTGATGAGTTTCAGGTCACAGATATTGCCGACGCAATGATTCTAAAACGATTCTTCTC
AATGTTATTTGATCGTGGTCTTGTAATGGTTGCAACTTCAAATCGAGCACCTTCAGAACTTTACAAAAAT
GGTCTTCAGCGACATCAGTTCATGCCTTTCATCACTATTTTAGAAGATAAATGTGCATCTCTTGCTTTGG
ATTCTGGAATGGATTACCGTCGCAGTGCAGCTGGAGACGGAAATCATGTTTATTTCAGTTCAGAAGATTC
TAATACACAATGTGACATAGTTTTCAAACAATCTGCAGCTAATGAGAATGATACTGTACGTTCGAAAACT
CTCGAAATCTTGGGACGTCGAGTGATCGTCGAGAAATGTTGTGGTGGAGTTGCTGATGTGGATTTCAAAG
AGCTCTGCATGACAGCGAAGGGAGCAGTTGATTATCTTGTTTATGCACGAGTATTTCATACAGTTATTGT
AAGAAATATTCCAATTATGAACCAAGATATGTGGAATGCTATGAGACGATTCATCACAATGATTGACACA
TTTTATGATCAGAAGGTCCGTGTTGTAATTGGAGCAGCTGCTCCTTTAGATGAGCTCTTTCAATTTGAAG
GACACAATACTTCTCACGACGCTCTAAGTGACTCAAAACGAATGCTCATGGATGATCTGGGTATCAAATC
TGATCATGAAGGAATGAGCGCAAATGTGTTCAGTGGAGATGAAGAAGCATTCGCCTACAGTAGGACAGTA
TCCAGATTGTATGAGATGCAAACAGAAAAATATAGGAGACAGCGAAGACCTTATAATGCTACTGAAGATT
CTATTTAG
